Addgene plasmid #186984: pDF0387 pcmv-hudiscas7-11-r978-gggs-r1294
Purpose: mammalian expression of cas7-11-r978-gggs-r1294
Depositing lab: Omar Abudayyeh & Jonathan Gootenberg. Publication: Structure and engineering of the type III-E CRISPR-Cas7-11 effector complex. Kato K, Zhou W, Okazaki S, Isayama Y, Nishizawa T, Gootenberg JS, Abudayyeh OO, Nishimasu H. Cell. 2022 May 25. pii: S0092-8674(22)00581-5. doi: 10.1016/j.cell.2022.05.003. PubMed 35643083.
Backbone
  Vector backbone: pCMV
  Vector type: Mammalian Expression
Growth in bacteria
  Bacterial resistance: Ampicillin, 100 μg/mL
  Growth temperature: 37°C
  Growth strain: NEB Stable
  Copy number: High Copy
Gene/Insert
  Gene/Insert name: cas7-11-r978-gggs-r1294
  Species: D. ishitomonii
  Mutation: r978-gggs-r1294 deletion
  Cloning method: Gibson Cloning
Terms and licenses: Academic/Nonprofit Terms; Industry Terms: Not Available to Industry
How to cite: pDF0387 pcmv-hudiscas7-11-r978-gggs-r1294 was a gift from Omar Abudayyeh & Jonathan Gootenberg (Addgene plasmid # 186984 ; http://n2t.net/addgene:186984 ; RRID:Addgene_186984)
