[The description below was written by a language model from this plasmid's Addgene catalogue record and pLannotate feature annotations shown in this document.]
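Description:
pDF0387 pcmv-hudiscas7-11-r978-gggs-r1294 is a 7,272-nt mammalian expression plasmid on a pCMV backbone that encodes an engineered, truncated form of Cas7-11, the single-protein effector of the type III-E CRISPR system, from the species recorded as D. ishitomonii. The "hu" in the name suggests a human codon-optimised coding sequence, although the record does not state this explicitly. The recorded mutation is an internal deletion in which the segment between arginine 978 and arginine 1294 is removed and the two ends are joined by a short GGGS linker, giving a more compact version of this RNA-guided, RNA-targeting enzyme.

The automated annotation does not label the Cas7-11 open reading frame itself. An unannotated stretch of roughly 3.9 kb lies between the upstream promoters and the polyadenylation signal, which is where the insert would sit. Expression in mammalian cells is driven by the human cytomegalovirus immediate early enhancer and promoter, and transcripts are terminated by the bovine growth hormone poly(A) signal. A T7 promoter just upstream of the insert could support in vitro transcription or serve as a sequencing primer site. No epitope tags, localisation signals, reporters or guide RNA cassette are annotated, so a crRNA would presumably have to be supplied from a separate construct. There is also no mammalian selection marker, only a short SV40 promoter fragment, which points to transient transfection.

In bacteria the plasmid replicates at high copy from a ColE1/pUC-type origin and is selected with ampicillin through the β-lactamase gene and its own promoter. Fragments of bom, lacI, the lac promoter/operator and a pBluescript multiple cloning site are backbone remnants. The plasmid was deposited with a structural and engineering study of the Cas7-11 effector complex, and its stated purpose is mammalian expression of this deletion variant.
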