Features (pLannotate 1.2.2; 14 found; start..end, strand, type, name):
     62..106     -  misc_feature   bom (fragment): basis of mobility region from pBR322
    261..640     +  enhancer       CMV enhancer: human cytomegalovirus immediate early enhancer
    641..844     +  promoter       CMV promoter: human cytomegalovirus (CMV) immediate early promoter
    886..904     +  promoter       T7 promoter: promoter for bacteriophage T7 RNA polymerase
   4842..5066    +  polyA_signal   bGH poly(A) signal: bovine growth hormone polyadenylation signal
   5070..5091    +  promoter       SV40 promoter (fragment): SV40 enhancer and early promoter
   5096..5112    +  misc_feature   MCS (fragment): pBluescript multiple cloning site
   5161..5177    -  protein_bind   lac operator: The lac repressor binds to the lac operator to inhibit transcription in E. coli. This inhibition can be relieved by adding lactose or isopropyl-β-D-thiogalactopyranoside (IPTG). lac repressor encoded by lacI
   5185..5215    -  promoter       lac promoter: promoter for the E. coli lac operon
   5230..5251    -  protein_bind   CAP binding site: CAP binding activates transcription in the presence of cAMP. E. coli catabolite activator protein
   5264..5356    -  CDS            lacI (fragment): lac repressor; lacI; The lac repressor binds to the lac operator to inhibit transcription in E. coli. This inhibition can be relieved by adding lactose or isopropyl-β-D-thiogalactopyranoside (IPTG).
   5539..6127    -  rep_origin     ori: high-copy-number ColE1/pMB1/pBR322/pUC origin of replication
   6298..7158    -  CDS            AmpR: β-lactamase; bla; confers resistance to ampicillin, carbenicillin, and related antibiotics
   7159..7263    -  promoter       AmpR promoter: bla
>Addgene plasmid #186984 | pDF0387 pcmv-hudiscas7-11-r978-gggs-r1294 | addgene full sequence | sequence record 369890 | Addgene NGS Result
CCGAAAAGTGCCACCTGACGTCGACGGATCGGGAGATCGATCTCCCGATCCCCTAGGGTCTACTCTCAGT
ACAATCTGCTCTGATGCCGCATAGTTAAGCCAGTATCTGCTCCCTGCTTGTGTGTTGGAGGTCGCTGAGT
AGTGCGCGAGCAAAATTTAAGCTACAACAAGGCAAGGCTTGACCGACAATTGCATGAAGAATCTGCTTAG
GGTTAGGCGTTTTGCGCTGCTTCGCGATGTACGGGCCAGATATACGCGTTGACATTGATTATTGACTAGT
TATTAATAGTAATCAATTACGGGGTCATTAGTTCATAGCCCATATATGGAGTTCCGCGTTACATAACTTA
CGGTAAATGGCCCGCCTGGCTGACCGCCCAACGACCCCCGCCCATTGACGTCAATAATGACGTATGTTCC
CATAGTAACGCCAATAGGGACTTTCCATTGACGTCAATGGGTGGAGTATTTACGGTAAACTGCCCACTTG
GCAGTACATCAAGTGTATCATATGCCAAGTACGCCCCCTATTGACGTCAATGACGGTAAATGGCCCGCCT
GGCATTATGCCCAGTACATGACCTTATGGGACTTTCCTACTTGGCAGTACATCTACGTATTAGTCATCGC
TATTACCATGGTGATGCGGTTTTGGCAGTACATCAATGGGCGTGGATAGCGGTTTGACTCACGGGGATTT
CCAAGTCTCCACCCCATTGACGTCAATGGGAGTTTGTTTTGGCACCAAAATCAACGGGACTTTCCAAAAT
GTCGTAACAACTCCGCCCCATTGACGCAAATGGGCGGTAGGCGTGTACGGTGGGAGGTCTATATAAGCAG
AGCTGGTTTAGTGAACCGTCAGATCCGCTAGAGATCCGCGGCCGCTAATACGACTCACTATAGGGAGAGC
CGCCACCATGACGACTACTATGAAGATTTCAATTGAATTCCTCGAGCCGTTTCGGATGACCAAATGGCAG
GAAAGCACTAGGCGAAACAAGAACAACAAGGAATTTGTTCGCGGCCAAGCTTTTGCAAGATGGCATAGAA
ATAAGAAGGATAACACAAAAGGGCGGCCTTACATAACTGGGACATTGCTGCGGTCCGCAGTAATTAGAAG
CGCGGAAAACCTGCTGACATTGAGTGATGGGAAAATTAGCGAAAAGACATGTTGTCCTGGGAAATTTGAT
ACGGAAGATAAAGACAGGTTGCTGCAATTGAGGCAGCGGTCCACCCTTCGTTGGACCGATAAGAACCCCT
GTCCAGATAACGCTGAAACTTACTGCCCGTTTTGCGAACTTCTCGGGAGATCCGGTAACGATGGAAAGAA
GGCTGAGAAGAAGGATTGGCGCTTTCGTATTCATTTTGGCAATCTTTCCCTTCCAGGGAAGCCCGATTTC
GACGGGCCAAAAGCTATAGGCAGCCAACGGGTACTTAACAGGGTCGATTTCAAATCCGGTAAGGCCCATG
ACTTCTTTAAGGCTTACGAAGTCGACCATACTAGGTTTCCCCGCTTCGAAGGGGAGATTACCATAGATAA
TAAAGTCAGCGCTGAAGCCAGGAAACTGCTCTGTGATTCTCTCAAGTTTACGGATCGGCTGTGTGGAGCT
CTGTGCGTAATCAGGTTCGATGAATATACACCAGCAGCCGATAGTGGGAAACAAACCGAAAATGTCCAAG
CAGAACCGAATGCTAATCTCGCTGAAAAGACCGCAGAGCAAATTATTAGCATTCTGGACGATAATAAGAA
AACCGAATATACCCGCCTGCTTGCTGATGCTATTCGTTCACTCCGCCGCTCTAGTAAACTTGTCGCTGGC
TTGCCAAAGGATCATGACGGGAAGGATGACCATTACCTCTGGGATATCGGCAAGAAGAAGAAAGACGAAA
ACTCTGTCACTATTAGGCAAATCCTTACGACCTCAGCAGACACCAAGGAACTCAAGAATGCCGGAAAATG
GAGAGAATTCTGCGAGAAGCTGGGTGAAGCGCTGTACCTCAAGAGTAAAGACATGAGTGGCGGCCTGAAA
ATTACTCGGAGAATACTGGGCGATGCTGAATTCCATGGAAAGCCCGATCGGCTTGAAAAGAGCCGGTCTG
TGTCAATCGGATCTGTGTTGAAAGAAACTGTGGTATGCGGCGAACTGGTCGCTAAAACGCCCTTCTTCTT
CGGAGCGATAGACGAAGATGCAAAACAAACCGACCTGCAAGTACTCCTCACTCCCGATAACAAGTATAGA
CTGCCAAGAAGCGCCGTGCGAGGTATACTCCGTCGAGATCTTCAAACCTATTTTGATAGCCCATGCAATG
CTGAGTTGGGTGGACGGCCATGCATGTGTAAGACGTGTAGGATTATGAGAGGGATCACGGTGATGGATGC
GCGCAGTGAGTACAATGCCCCGCCAGAAATAAGGCATCGTACCCGCATTAATCCCTTCACAGGCACGGTT
GCGGAAGGTGCCCTGTTTAATATGGAAGTAGCCCCCGAGGGGATTGTCTTTCCATTTCAACTCCGGTACC
GGGGCTCTGAAGATGGGCTGCCCGATGCACTGAAAACGGTGTTGAAATGGTGGGCTGAGGGGCAGGCATT
CATGAGTGGCGCTGCCTCAACCGGGAAGGGCCGATTCCGGATGGAAAATGCTAAATATGAAACGCTGGAT
CTGAGCGACGAGAATCAAAGGAATGACTATCTTAAGAATTGGGGATGGCGTGACGAGAAGGGGCTCGAGG
AACTGAAGAAACGACTGAACTCAGGTCTGCCAGAGCCCGGTAATTATAGGGATCCAAAATGGCACGAGAT
TAACGTTTCCATTGAGATGGCAAGCCCTTTTATTAATGGCGACCCAATCCGCGCAGCCGTGGACAAACGT
GGTACAGATGTGGTTACCTTCGTTAAGTATAAAGCTGAAGGGGAAGAGGCGAAACCCGTATGTGCATACA
AGGCCGAATCTTTTAGAGGGGTGATCAGAAGTGCCGTGGCACGCATTCATATGGAAGATGGCGTCCCTTT
GACTGAGTTGACTCACAGTGACTGTGAATGTCTCCTGTGCCAAATCTTTGGAAGTGAGTATGAAGCCGGC
AAAATAAGGTTTGAAGATCTCGTATTCGAAAGTGACCCGGAACCTGTGACCTTCGATCATGTGGCCATCG
ATAGATTCACTGGCGGTGCAGCTGATAAGAAGAAATTCGATGATTCCCCTCTGCCCGGTAGCCCTGCAAG
ACCGCTCATGTTGAAAGGCTCCTTCTGGATCCGCAGGGACGTTCTCGAGGACGAAGAGTACTGTAAGGCA
CTCGGTAAGGCTCTTGCAGATGTGAATAATGGCCTTTATCCCCTCGGTGGAAAGAGCGCCATCGGCTACG
GACAGGTCAAGAGTCTGGGTATAAAGGGAGATGATAAGAGGATTTCTCGCCTCATGAATCCTGCCTTTGA
TGAGACAGATGTAGCCGTTCCAGAAAAGCCCAAAACTGATGCCGAGGTTCGCATCGAGGCAGAGAAAGTA
TATTACCCACACTATTTCGTCGAACCCCATAAGAAGGTGGAACGCGAGGAGAAACCCTGTGGTCATCAAA
AGTTCCACGAGGGGCGACTGACAGGTAAAATTCGGTGTAAGCTCATTACCAAGACACCCCTCATCGTCCC
AGATACTAGTAATGACGATTTCTTCAGACCTGCGGATAAAGAAGCTCGGAAGGAAAAGGACGAATATCAT
AAATCATATGCTTTCTTCAGACTTCATAAACAAATCATGATTCCCGGGAGCGAATTGAGAGGAATGGTGA
GTAGTGTCTACGAAACTGTGACAAATTCTTGCTTCAGGATATTTGATGAGACTAAACGGTTGTCATGGCG
GGGGGGTGGGTCACGAACTGTAGACGATAGGATGATCGGCAAACGTATGAGCGCCGATCTGCGGCCGTGC
CATGGAGATTGGGTGGAAGATGGTGATCTCAGTGCCTTGAATGCATATCCCGAGAAAAGACTCCTCTTGC
GCCACCCCAAAGGACTCTGCCCTGCTTGCCGGCTCTTTGGAACCGGATCTTACAAGGGCAGAGTCAGGTT
TGGATTCGCGTCACTCGAAAACGATCCGGAGTGGCTGATCCCAGGCAAGAATCCCGGCGATCCGTTTCAC
GGCGGGCCGGTGATGCTCTCATTGTTGGAACGGCCTCGCCCGACTTGGAGTATACCGGGATCCGACAATA
AGTTTAAAGTGCCTGGCAGAAAGTTTTACGTCCACCACCACGCCTGGAAAACCATTAAGGACGGGAACCA
TCCCACAACAGGCAAAGCTATTGAACAAAGCCCTAATAACCGCACTGTAGAAGCTCTCGCCGGCGGGAAT
TCCTTTAGCTTCGAAATTGCCTTTGAGAACCTGAAAGAATGGGAGCTGGGTTTGCTCATCCACAGCCTGC
AACTCGAAAAGGGTCTGGCGCATAAACTTGGAATGGCAAAGTCTATGGGATTTGGTTCAGTTGAAATTGA
CGTCGAATCAGTGCGCCTGAGAAAAGATTGGAAGCAATGGCGGAATGGCAATTCCGAAATTCCCAACTGG
TTGGGAAAAGGATTTGCTAAACTGAAGGAATGGTTCCGGGACGAGCTCGATTTTATAGAAAATCTTAAGA
AACTTCTTTGGTTTCCTGAGGGCGACCAAGCACCCCGGGTTTGCTACCCCATGCTGCGAAAGAAGGACGA
TCCTAATGGGAATAGCGGTTACGAAGAACTCAAAGACGGGGAATTCAAGAAAGAAGATCGGCAGAAGAAG
CTGACCACGCCGTGGACACCGTGGGCATAACCGGTCATCATCACCATCACCATTGAGTTTAAACCCGCTG
ATCAGCCTCGACTGTGCCTTCTAGTTGCCAGCCATCTGTTGTTTGCCCCTCCCCCGTGCCTTCCTTGACC
CTGGAAGGTGCCACTCCCACTGTCCTTTCCTAATAAAATGAGAAAATTGCATCGCATTGTCTGAGTAGGT
GTCATTCTATTCTGGGGGGTGGGGTGGGGCAGGACAGCAAGGGGGAGGATTGGGAAGACAATAGCAGGCA
TGCTGGGGATGCGGTGGGCTCTATGGCTTCTGAGGCGGAAAGAACCAGCTGGGGCTCGATACCGTCGACC
TCTAGCTAGAGCTTGGCGTAATCATGGTCATAGCTGTTTCCTGTGTGAAATTGTTATCCGCTCACAATTC
CACACAACATACGAGCCGGAAGCATAAAGTGTAAAGCCTAGGGTGCCTAATGAGTGAGCTAACTCACATT
AATTGCGTTGCGCTCACTGCCCGCTTTCCAGTCGGGAAACCTGTCGTGCCAGCTGCATTAATGAATCGGC
CAACGCGCGGGGAGAGGCGGTTTGCGTATTGGGCGCTCTTCCGCTTCCTCGCTCACTGACTCGCTGCGCT
CGGTCGTTCGGCTGCGGCGAGCGGTATCAGCTCACTCAAAGGCGGTAATACGGTTATCCACAGAATCAGG
GGATAACGCAGGAAAGAACATGTGAGCAAAAGGCCAGCAAAAGGCCAGGAACCGTAAAAAGGCCGCGTTG
CTGGCGTTTTTCCATAGGCTCCGCCCCCCTGACGAGCATCACAAAAATCGACGCTCAAGTCAGAGGTGGC
GAAACCCGACAGGACTATAAAGATACCAGGCGTTTCCCCCTGGAAGCTCCCTCGTGCGCTCTCCTGTTCC
GACCCTGCCGCTTACCGGATACCTGTCCGCCTTTCTCCCTTCGGGAAGCGTGGCGCTTTCTCATAGCTCA
CGCTGTAGGTATCTCAGTTCGGTGTAGGTCGTTCGCTCCAAGCTGGGCTGTGTGCACGAACCCCCCGTTC
AGCCCGACCGCTGCGCCTTATCCGGTAACTATCGTCTTGAGTCCAACCCGGTAAGACACGACTTATCGCC
ACTGGCAGCAGCCACTGGTAACAGGATTAGCAGAGCGAGGTATGTAGGCGGTGCTACAGAGTTCTTGAAG
TGGTGGCCTAACTACGGCTACACTAGAAGAACAGTATTTGGTATCTGCGCTCTGCTGAAGCCAGTTACCT
TCGGAAAAAGAGTTGGTAGCTCTTGATCCGGCAAACAAACCACCGCTGGTAGCGGTGGTTTTTTTGTTTG
CAAGCAGCAGATTACGCGCAGAAAAAAAGGATCTCAAGAAGATCCTTTGATCTTTTCTACGGGGTCTGAC
ACTCAGTGGAACGAAAACTCACGTTAAGGGATTTTGGTCATGAGATTATCAAAAAGGATCTTCACCTAGA
TCCTTTTAAATTAAAAATGAAGTTTTAAATCAATCTAAAGTATATATGAGTAAACTTGGTCTGACAGTTA
CCAATGCTTAATCAGTGAGGCACCTATCTCAGCGATCTGTCTATTTCGTTCATCCATAGTTGCCTGACTC
CCCGTCGTGTAGATAACTACGATACGGGAGGGCTTACCATCTGGCCCCAGTGCTGCAATGATACCGCGAG
ACCCACGCTCACCGGCTCCAGATTTATCAGCAATAAACCAGCCAGCCGGAAGGGCCGAGCGCAGAAGTGG
TCCTGCAACTTTATCCGCCTCCATCCAGTCTATTAATTGTTGCCGGGAAGCTAGAGTAAGTAGTTCGCCA
GTTAATAGTTTGCGCAACGTTGTTGCCATTGCTACAGGCATCGTGGTGTCACGCTCGTCGTTTGGTATGG
CTTCATTCAGCTCCGGTTCCCAACGATCAAGGCGAGTTACATGATCCCCCATGTTGTGCAAAAAAGCGGT
TAGCTCCTTCGGTCCTCCGATCGTTGTCAGAAGTAAGTTGGCCGCAGTGTTATCACTCATGGTTATGGCA
GCACTGCATAATTCTCTTACTGTCATGCCATCCGTAAGATGCTTTTCTGTGACTGGTGAGTACTCAACCA
AGTCATTCTGAGAATAGTGTATGCGGCGACCGAGTTGCTCTTGCCCGGCGTCAATACGGGATAATACCGC
GCCACATAGCAGAACTTTAAAAGTGCTCATCATTGGAAAACGTTCTTCGGGGCGAAAACTCTCAAGGATC
TTACCGCTGTTGAGATCCAGTTCGATGTAACCCACTCGTGCACCCAACTGATCTTCAGCATCTTTTACTT
TCACCAGCGTTTCTGGGTGAGCAAAAACAGGAAGGCAAAATGCCGCAAAAAAGGGAATAAGGGCGACACG
GAAATGTTGAATACTCATACTCTTCCTTTTTCAATATTATTGAAGCATTTATCAGGGTTATTGTCTCATG
AGCGGATACATATTTGAATGTATTTAGAAAAATAAACAAATAGGGGTTCCGCGCACATTTCC
